>Addgene plasmid #135078 | pJOE6227.1 | addgene full sequence | sequence record 266676 | Addgene NGS Result
CTCGCGCGTTTCGGTGATGACGGTGAAAACCTCTGACACATGCAGCTCCCGGAGACGGTCACAGCTTGTC
TGTAAGCGGATGCCGGGAGCAGACAAGCTGTGACCGTCTCCGGGAGCTGCATGTGTCAGAGGTTTTCACC
GTCATCACCGAAACGCGCGAGGCAGAACAGTCGGTACGGCTGACCATCGGGTGCCAGTGCGGGAGTTTCG
TTCAGCACTGTCCTGCTCCTTGTGATGGTTTACAAACGTAAAAAGTCTCTTTAATACCTGTTTTTGCTTC
ATATTGTTCAGCGACAGCTTGCTGTACGGCAGGCACCAGCTCTTCCGGGATCAGCGCGACGATACAGCCG
CCAAATCCGCCGCCGGTCATGCGTACGCCACCTTTGTCGCCAATCACAGCTTTGACGATTTCTACCAGAG
TGTCAATTTGCGGCACGGTGATTTCGAAATCATCGCGCATAGAGGCATGAGACTCCGCCATCAACTCGCC
CATACGTTTCAGGTCGCCTTGCTCCAGCGCGCTGGCAGCTTCAACGGTGCGGGCGTTTTCAGTCAGTATA
TGACGCACGCGTTTTGCCACGATCGGGTCCAGTTCATGCGCAACAGCGTTGAACTCTTCAATGGTGACAT
CACGCAGGGCTGGCTGCTGGAAGAAACGCGCACCGGTTTCGCACTGTTCACGACGGGTGTTGTATTCGCT
GCCAACCAGGGTACGTTTGAAGTTACTGTTGATGATGACGACAGCCACACCTTTGGGCATGGAAACTGCT
TTGGTCCCCAGTGAGCGGCAATCGATCAGCAAGGCATGATCTTTCTTGCCGAGCGCGGAAATTAGCTGAT
CCATGATCCCGCAGTTACAGCCTACAAACTGGTTTTCTGCTTCCTGACCGTTAAGCGCGATTTGTGCGCC
GTCCAGCGGCAGATGATAAAGCTGCTGCAATACGGTTCCGACCGCGACTTCCAGTGAAGCGGAAGAACTT
AACCCGGCACCCTGCGGCACATTGCCGCTGATCACCATGTCCACGCCGCCGAAGCTGTTGTTACGCAGTT
GCAGATGTTTCACCACGCCACGAACGTAGTTAGCCCATTGATAGTTTTCATGTGCGACAATGGGCGCATC
GAGGGAAAACTCGTCGAGCTGATTTTCATAATCGGCTGCCATCACGCGAACTTTACGGTCATCGCGTGGT
GCACAACTGATCACGGTTTGATAATCAATCGCGCAGGGCAGAACGAAACCGTCGTTGTAGTCGGTGTGTT
CACCAATCAAATTCACGCGGCCAGGCGCCTGAATGGTGTGAGTGGCAGGGTAGCCAAATGCGTTGGCAAA
CAGAGATTGTGTTTTTTCTTTCAGACTCATTTCTTACACTCCGGATTCGCGAAAATGGATATCGCTGACT
GCGCGCAAACGCTCTGCTGCCTGTTCTGCGGTCAGGTCTCGCTGGGTCTCTGCCAGCATTTCATAACCAA
CCATAAATTTACGTACGGTGGCGGAGCGCAGCAGAGGCGGATAAAAGTGCGCGTGCAGCCCTTATTGCCC
CTGGCGTTCCGGGTTCTGGTCAAAGCTGCTGACCCGGACGTAGCCGATGCGGTGCCCCTGCACGATGTCT
CCTTGGTTGAAGGCGGCTTAAGTGCACTTTCTGTTCCGTTGTGCCTCAAAGCCCATTTCTGTCAGGCTGA
AATCTATAACCTTCGCGGGCATGTGTCAAAAAATGGGAAAGCAGACTCTATTCTGACGAAGCGGCGCGGC
CCTGCCTGACATCAAGTTAGGGTATAGCCTAGATTGACATGCGCGATGCAACCCTTAACTTGCTTGCACC
TATCGTTTCCATGCTAGCCGGCTACGTATCGATGAATTCTCGAGGCGGCCGCGGGCCCATGGTACCCGGG
GATCCGGTGCAGGCCAGGCTTTTTCAGGTAGTCACGGCCGGTCACGCTGCCCACTGCAATCACCCCGCCG
ATATGCTCGATCGCCGGCGCCAGCGCAACCGGGACGATGAACAGAATGGCCTGCCAGTTGAACGCAGGGG
CGGTGAAATTGGGAATTTCCAGCCACGGTGCGGCAGCGATCCTGGCGGTGTCGACCACGCCAAAGGCGAA
CGACAGGGCAAAGCCCACCAGCACGCCGGAGATGATGGGTACCAGGCGGAAAATGCCCTTGCCGAATACG
GCAACGATCAAGGTTGTCAGCAGCGCTGGCATCGAGATCAGCATGGCCGTCTTGTACGGCATCAGTGCCG
TACCGTCCCCACCTTTGCCCATCGCCATGTTGGCGGCGATCGGTGCCATGGCCAGGCCGATGGAGATGAT
CACCGGGCCGATCACCACCGGCGGCAGCATGCGGTCGATGAAACCGGTGCCTTTGATTTTTACCATCAGC
CCCATGAAGGTGTACACGAAGCCGGCAGCCATTACGCCACCCATGGTCTCGGCAAGGCCGAACTGGCCTT
TGGCGAGGATGATCGGCGTGATGAAGGCAAAGCTCGAGGCCAGGAACACCGGTACCTGACGACCGGTGAC
CAGCTGGAATAGCAGCGTGCCGATGCCGGCGGTGAACAGCGCGACGTTTGGGTCGAGGCCGGTGATCAGG
GGCATCAGCACCAGCGCGCCGAATGCCACGAAGAGCATCTGCGCGCCCGAAACGACCTGGCGCCAGAGCG
GGTCGTTGAAGCCGTCCTGCATGGTCAAAGCTTCATAGGGGAGGGCTCCGAAAGGCGGGCAAAAAAACCG
CGCTAGATTAATCTATTCAGCCTGTGCTGTCGTCTGGTCATTCTGGACGTTAGTCCATAAATGCTTGATC
TGTGACGAGCGGATGCGTACCTTTGCCCGCTTTTCCAAAATGCCCCCCGGAGCGCGCCATGTCCGCCGAT
CTCGAGCATATCCGTCAAGTCATGCATGAAGCTGACTGCCTGTACACCGAAGCCGAAGTCGAAGCGGCCA
TCGCCAAAGTCGGCGAGCAGATCTGCAAGGACCTGCACGACAAGAACCCGGTTGTGTTCTGCGTGATGAA
CGGTGGCCTGATCTTCTCCGGCAAACTGCTGACCCACCTGCAGTTCCCGCTGGAAGCCTCGTACCTGCAT
GCTACCCGCTACCGCAACCAGACCAGCGGTGGCGAGCTTTTCTGGAAGGCCAAGCCGGAAGTGTCGTTCA
TCGACCGTGACGTGTTGATCGTTGACGATATCCTCGACGAAGGCCACACCCTCAGCGCCATCATCGAGTT
TTGCAAGCATGCCGGCGCCCGCTCGGTGTACACCGCTGTGCTGATCGACAAGGACCACGACCGCAAGGCA
AGCCCTGACCTCAAGGCCAACTATGTGGGCCTGCCTTGTGTCGATCGCTATATCTTCGGTTACGGCATGG
ACTACAAAGGTTACTGGCGCAACGCTAACGGCATCTTCGCCGTAAAGGGGCTGTAACCGTGCGCCAGCCT
GCGTTCATCGACCAATCGCTGTTCGCCGGGCTGGCCGAAAAGGCCGCTGCCAACCCGCGCGGGCGGCAGC
ACCATAACTTTCACGCTATGGAAGAGCCCTGCCACCGCATGGCCGTCGGGCTGCAACCAAGCACCTACAT
TCCGCCGGATCCGGGACCAAAGCGGCCATCGTGCCTCCCCACTCCTGCAGTTCGGGGGCATGGATGCGCG
GATAGCCGCTGCTGGTTTCCTGGATGCCGACGGATTTGCACTGCCGGTAGAACTCCGCGAGGTCGTCCAG
CCTCAGGCAGCAGCTGAACCAACTCGCGAGGGGATCGAGCCCGGGGTGGGCGAAGAACTCCAGCATGAGA
TCCCCGCGCTGGAGGATCATCCAGCCGGCGTCCCGGAAAACGATTCCGAAGCCCAACCTTTCATAGAAGG
CGGCGGTGGAATCGAAATCTCGTGATGGCAGGTTGGGCGTCGCTTGGTCGGTCATTTCGAACCCCAGAGT
CCCGCTCAGAAGAACTCGTCAAGAAGGCGATAGAAGGCGATGCGCTGCGAATCGGGAGCGGCGATACCGT
AAAGCACGAGGAAGCGGTCAGCCCATTCGCCGCCAAGCTCTTCAGCAATATCACGGGTAGCCAACGCTAT
GTCCTGATAGCGGTCCGCCACACCCAGCCGGCCACAGTCGATGAATCCAGAAAAGCGGCCATTTTCCACC
ATGATATTCGGCAAGCAGGCATCGCCATGGGTCACGACGAGATCCTCGCCGTCGGGCATGCGCGCCTTGA
GCCTGGCGAACAGTTCGGCTGGCGCGAGCCCCTGATGCTCTTCGTCCAGATCATCCTGATCGACAAGACC
GGCTTCCATCCGAGTACGTGCTCGCTCGATGCGATGTTTCGCTTGGTGGTCGAATGGGCAGGTAGCCGGA
TCAAGCGTATGCAGCCGCCGCATTGCATCAGCCATGATGGATACTTTCTCGGCAGGAGCAAGGTGAGATG
ACAGGAGATCCTGCCCCGGCACTTCGCCCAATAGCAGCCAGTCCCTTCCCGCTTCAGTGACAACGTCGAG
CACAGCTGCGCAAGGAACGCCCGTCGTGGCCAGCCACGATAGCCGCGCTGCCTCGTCCTGCAGTTCATTC
AGGGCACCGGACAGGTCGGTCTTGACAAAAAGAACCGGGCGCCCCTGCGCTGACAGCCGGAACACGGCGG
CATCAGAGCAGCCGATTGTCTGTTGTGCCCAGTCATAGCCGAATAGCCTCTCCACCCAAGCGGCCGGAGA
ACCTGCGTGCAATCCATCTTGTTCAATCATGCGAAACGATCCTCATCCTGTCTCTTGATCAGATCTTGAT
CCCCTGCGCCATCAGATCCTTGGCGGCAAGAAAGCCATCCAGTTTACTTTGCAGGGCTTCCCAACCTTAC
CAGAGGGCGCCCCAGCTGGCAATTCCGGTTCGCTTGCTGTCCATAAAACCGCCCAGTCTAGCTATCGCCA
TGTAAGCCCACTGCAAGCTACCTGCTTTCTCTTTGCGCTTGCGTTTTCCCTTGTCCAGATAGCCCAGTAG
CTGACATTCATCCGGGGTCAGCACCGTTTCTGCGGACTGGCTTTCTACGTGTTCCGCTTCCTTTAGCAGC
CCTTGCGCCCTGAGTGCTTGCGGCAGCGTGAAGCTTGGCGTAATCATGGTCATAGCTGTTTCCTGTGTGA
AATTGTTATCCGCTCACAATTCCACACAACATACGAGCCGGAAGCATAAAGTGTAAAGCCTGGGGTGCCT
AATGAGTGAGCTAACTCACATTAATTGCGTTGCGCTCACTGCCCGCTTTCCAGTCGGGAAACCTGTCGTG
CCAGCTGCATTAATGAATCGGCCAACGCGCGGGGAGAGGCGGTTTGCGTATTGGGCGCTCTTCCGCTTCC
TCGCTCACTGACTCGCTGCGCTCGGTCGTTCGGCTGCGGCGAGCGGTATCAGCTCACTCAAAGGCGGTAA
TACGGTTATCCACAGAATCAGGGGATAACGCAGGAAAGAACATGTGAGCAAAAGGCCAGCAAAAGGCCAG
GAACCGTAAAAAGGCCGCGTTGCTGGCGTTTTTCCATAGGCTCCGCCCCCCTGACGAGCATCACAAAAAT
CGACGCTCAAGTCAGAGGTGGCGAAACCCGACAGGACTATAAAGATACCAGGCGTTTCCCCCTGGAAGCT
CCCTCGTGCGCTCTCCTGTTCCGACCCTGCCGCTTACCGGATACCTGTCCGCCTTTCTCCCTTCGGGAAG
CGTGGCGCTTTCTCATAGCTCACGCTGTAGGTATCTCAGTTCGGTGTAGGTCGTTCGCTCCAAGCTGGGC
TGTGTGCACGAACCCCCCGTTCAGCCCGACCGCTGCGCCTTATCCGGTAACTATCGTCTTGAGTCCAACC
CGGTAAGACACGACTTATCGCCACTGGCAGCAGCCACTGGTAACAGGATTAGCAGAGCGAGGTATGTAGG
CGGTGCTACAGAGTTCTTGAAGTGGTGGCCTAACTACGGCTACACTAGAAGAACAGTATTTGGTATCTGC
GCTCTGCTGAAGCCAGTTACCTTCGGAAAAAGAGTTGGTAGCTCTTGATCCGGCAAACAAACCACCGCTG
GTAGCGGTGGTTTTTTTGTTTGCAAGCAGCAGATTACGCGCAGAAAAAAAGGATCTCAAGAAGATCCTTT
GATCTTTTCTACGGGGTCTGACGCTCAGTGGAACGAAAACTCACGTTAAGGGATTTTGGTCATGAGATTA
TCAAAAAGGATCTTCACCTAGATCCTTTTAAATTAAAAATGAAGTTTTAAATCAATCTAAAGTATATATG
AGTAAACTTGGTCTGACAGTTACCAATGCTTAATCAGTGAGGCACCTATCTCAGCGATCTGTCTATTTCG
TTCATCCATAGTTGCCTGACTCCCCGTCGTGTAGATAACTACGATACGGGAGGGCTTACCATCTGGCCCC
AGTGCTGCAATGATACCGCGAGACCCACGCTCACCGGCTCCAGATTTATCAGCAATAAACCAGCCAGCCG
GAAGGGCCGAGCGCAGAAGTGGTCCTGCAACTTTATCCGCCTCCATCCAGTCTATTAATTGTTGCCGGGA
AGCTAGAGTAAGTAGTTCGCCAGTTAATAGTTTGCGCAACGTTGTTGCCATTGCTACAGGCATCGTGGTG
TCACGCTCGTCGTTTGGTATGGCTTCATTCAGCTCCGGTTCCCAACGATCAAGGCGAGTTACATGATCCC
CCATGTTGTGCAAAAAAGCGGTTAGCTCCTTCGGTCCTCCGATCGTTGTCAGAAGTAAGTTGGCCGCAGT
GTTATCACTCATGGTTATGGCAGCACTGCATAATTCTCTTACTGTCATGCCATCCGTAAGATGCTTTTCT
GTGACTGGTGAGTACTCAACCAAGTCATTCTGAGAATAGTGTATGCGGCGACCGAGTTGCTCTTGCCCGG
CGTCAATACGGGATAATACCGCGCCACATAGCAGAACTTTAAAAGTGCTCATCATTGGAAAACGTTCTTC
GGGGCGAAAACTCTCAAGGATCTTACCGCTGTTGAGATCCAGTTCGATGTAACCCACTCGTGCACCCAAC
TGATCTTCAGCATCTTTTACTTTCACCAGCGTTTCTGGGTGAGCAAAAACAGGAAGGCAAAATGCCGCAA
AAAAGGGAATAAGGGCGACACGGAAATGTTGAATACTCATACTCTTCCTTTTTCAATATTATTGAAGCAT
TTATCAGGGTTATTGTCTCATGAGCGGATACATATTTGAATGTATTTAGAAAAATAAACAAATAGGGGTT
CCGCGCACATTTCCCCGAAAAGTGCCACCTGACGTCAGCCGGGCAGGATAGGTGAAGTAGGCCCACCCGC
GAGCGGGTGTTCCTTCTTCACTGTCCCTTCTAGAACGTCTAAGAAACCATTATTATCATGACATTAACCT
ATAAAAATAGGCGTATCACGAGGCCCTTTCGT
Features (pLannotate 1.2.2; 17 found; start..end, strand, type, name):
      1..36      +  CDS            rop (fragment): Rop protein, which maintains plasmids at low copy number; rop
    126..165     -  CDS            rop (fragment): Rop protein, which maintains plasmids at low copy number; rop
    215..1360    -  CDS            galK: GAL1_ECOLI - Also known as galA. Experimental evidence at protein level: Swiss-Prot protein existence level 1. Catalyzes the transfer of the gamma-phosphate of ATP to D- galactose to form alpha-D-galactose-1-phosphate (Gal-1-P). To a lesser extent, is also able to phosphorylate 2-deoxy-D-galactose and D- galactosamine. Is not able to use D-galacturonic acid, D-talose, L- altrose, and L-glucose as substrates. From Escherichia coli (strain K12).
   1367..1528    -  CDS            galT (fragment): GAL7_ECOLI - Also known as galB. Experimental evidence at protein level: Swiss-Prot protein existence level 1. From Escherichia coli (strain K12).
   1541..1600    -  CDS            tnpR (fragment): TNR5_PSEAI - Protein inferred from homology: Swiss-Prot protein existence level 3. Resolvase catalyzes the resolution (a site-specific recombination) of the cointegrated replicon to yield the final transposition products. From Pseudomonas aeruginosa.
   1894..2652    -  CDS            uraA (fragment): URAA_PASMU - Protein inferred from homology: Swiss-Prot protein existence level 3. Transport of uracil in the cell. From Pasteurella multocida (strain Pm70).
   3576..3905    -  CDS            ble (fragment): BLE_KLEPN - Experimental evidence at protein level: Swiss-Prot protein existence level 1. Binding protein with a strong affinity to the bleomycin family of antibiotics. Binds to CL990; an antimitotic-antibiotic compound. From Klebsiella pneumoniae.
   3929..4720    -  CDS            neo: KKA2_KLEPN - Also known as kan, nptII. Experimental evidence at protein level: Swiss-Prot protein existence level 1. Resistance to kanamycin, neomycin, paromomycin, ribostamycin, butirosin and gentamicin B. From Klebsiella pneumoniae.
   4752..5075    -  CDS            tnpA (fragment): TN5P_ECOLX - Also known as tnp. Experimental evidence at protein level: Swiss-Prot protein existence level 1. Mediates transposition of transposon Tn5 by a 'cut and paste' mechanism. First, the monomeric transposase binds the 19 bp inverted DNA repeats flanking the transposon. Then, dimerization of the DNA- bound transposase creates a synaptic DNA complex. After nicking of the first DNA strand, excision of the transposon proceeds through a series of intermediates. The transposase then mediates the insertion of the transposon at a new site by strand transfer. The activity of the wild- type tran
   5113..5129    -  protein_bind   lac operator: The lac repressor binds to the lac operator to inhibit transcription in E. coli. This inhibition can be relieved by adding lactose or isopropyl-β-D-thiogalactopyranoside (IPTG). lac repressor encoded by lacI
   5137..5167    -  promoter       lac promoter: promoter for the E. coli lac operon
   5182..5203    -  protein_bind   CAP binding site: CAP binding activates transcription in the presence of cAMP. E. coli catabolite activator protein
   5216..5308    -  CDS            lacI (fragment): lac repressor; lacI; The lac repressor binds to the lac operator to inhibit transcription in E. coli. This inhibition can be relieved by adding lactose or isopropyl-β-D-thiogalactopyranoside (IPTG).
   5491..6079    -  rep_origin     ori: high-copy-number ColE1/pMB1/pBR322/pUC origin of replication
   6250..7110    -  CDS            AmpR: β-lactamase; bla; confers resistance to ampicillin, carbenicillin, and related antibiotics
   7111..7215    -  promoter       AmpR promoter: bla
   7251..7309    +  oriT           oriT (fragment): incP origin of transfer
