[The description below was written by a language model from this plasmid's Addgene catalogue record and pLannotate feature annotations shown in this document.]
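Description:
pJOE6227.1 is a 7.4 kb integration (suicide-type) vector built on the pJOE6186.1 backbone and designed to delete the upp gene (PP_0746, uracil phosphoribosyltransferase) from the chromosome of Pseudomonas putida KT2440. It is propagated in E. coli through a ColE1/pMB1-type origin, which is generally not expected to support replication in Pseudomonas, so the plasmid should persist in that host only by recombining into the chromosome. Selection uses two markers: β-lactamase (AmpR) with its own promoter, and a Tn5-derived neo (nptII) kanamycin resistance gene. The neo gene is flanked by remnants of the Tn5 ble and transposase sequences. A fragment of an incP oriT is annotated, which hints at an ancestry in mobilisable vectors, but only a short piece is detected, so transfer competence cannot be inferred from it.

The payload is the upp deletion cassette, made of the regions upstream and downstream of upp joined without the gene itself. These homology arms are not annotated as such. They most likely lie in the largely unannotated stretch between the galK region and the kanamycin cassette, where a partial uraA-like uracil permease match probably reflects a neighbouring P. putida gene. The cloning sites are not recorded. The table also lists an E. coli galK gene with a galT fragment, a lac promoter/operator with a CAP site, and short rop, lacI and tnpR fragments. The record does not explain the role of these elements.

In use, a first crossover through one arm would give kanamycin-resistant integrants, and a second crossover would excise the vector to leave a markerless Δupp strain. Loss of upp typically confers 5-fluorouracil resistance, which makes such a strain a suitable host for upp-based counterselection in later markerless deletions.
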