Addgene plasmid #135078: pJOE6227.1
Purpose: An integration vector for the chromosomal deletion of the upp gene in P. putida KT2440; carries the upp deletion cassette.
Depositing lab: Josef Altenbuchner. Depositing organization: Universitaet Stuttgart. Publication: Development of a method for markerless gene deletion in Pseudomonas putida. Graf N, Altenbuchner J. Appl Environ Microbiol. 2011 Aug;77(15):5549-52. doi: 10.1128/AEM.05055-11. Epub 2011 Jun 10. PubMed 21666018.
Backbone
  Vector backbone: pJOE6186.1
  Vector type: Bacterial Expression
Growth in bacteria
  Bacterial resistance: Ampicillin and Kanamycin, 100 & 50 μg/mL
  Growth temperature: 37°C
  Growth strain: DH5alpha
  Copy number: Unknown
Gene/Insert
  Gene/Insert name: up- and downstream regions of upp
  Species: Pseudomonas putida
  Entrez Gene: upp (a.k.a. PP_0746)
  Cloning method: Restriction Enzyme; 5′ cloning site Unknown (unknown if destroyed); 3′ cloning site Unknown (unknown if destroyed)
Terms and licenses: Academic/Nonprofit Terms; Industry Terms: Not Available to Industry
How to cite: pJOE6227.1 was a gift from Josef Altenbuchner (Addgene plasmid # 135078 ; http://n2t.net/addgene:135078 ; RRID:Addgene_135078)
